Addgene plasmid #38827: PAK6
Purpose: Bacterial expression for structure determination; may not be full ORF
Depositing lab: Nicola Burgess-Brown. Depositing organization: University of Oxford.
Backbone
  Vector backbone: pNIC28-Bsa4
  Backbone manufacturer: SGC
  Vector type: Bacterial Expression
Growth in bacteria
  Bacterial resistance: Kanamycin, 50 μg/mL
  Growth temperature: 37°C
  Growth strain: Mach1
  Copy number: Low Copy
Gene/Insert
  Gene/Insert name: PAK6 (alt names: p21(CDKN1A)-activated kinase 6; PDB:2C30)
  Species: H. sapiens (human)
  Insert size (bp): 1036
  Entrez Gene: Pak6
  Tag / fusion protein: His Tev (N terminal on insert)
  Cloning method: Ligation Independent Cloning
  Sequencing primers: 5′ T7; 3′ T7-term
Terms and licenses: Academic/Nonprofit Terms; Industry Terms: Not Available to Industry
How to cite: PAK6 was a gift from Nicola Burgess-Brown (Addgene plasmid # 38827 ; http://n2t.net/addgene:38827 ; RRID:Addgene_38827)
