[The description below was written by a language model from this plasmid's Addgene catalogue record.]
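Description:
PAK6 is a bacterial expression plasmid built on the pNIC28-Bsa4 backbone from the SGC, carrying a fragment of the human PAK6 gene, which encodes p21(CDKN1A)-activated kinase 6. It is maintained in E. coli as a low-copy plasmid under kanamycin selection. The record does not list the origin of replication or other backbone features, and no feature table is provided, so the description rests on the catalogue fields alone.

The insert is about 1 kb and was introduced by ligation-independent cloning. The record warns that it may not be the complete open reading frame, which is typical of constructs designed around a well-behaved, crystallisable domain rather than the full-length protein. The association with a deposited PDB structure supports this reading, although the exact residue boundaries are not stated. The protein is produced with an N-terminal His tag followed by a TEV protease site. This allows capture by immobilised metal affinity chromatography, after which the tag can be cleaved off to leave near-native protein. The promoter is not named explicitly, but the listed sequencing primers (T7 forward and T7 terminator reverse) indicate that the insert lies between T7 promoter and terminator elements. Expression would therefore be expected to need a host that supplies T7 RNA polymerase, whereas the listed strain, Mach1, is a cloning and propagation strain.

The stated purpose is recombinant production of PAK6 protein in bacteria for structure determination. The purified material could equally serve biochemical or ligand-binding studies of this kinase.
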