>Addgene plasmid #38827 | PAK6 | depositor partial sequence | sequence record 48884 | PAK6 sequence 1036 bps
ATGCACCATCATCATCATCATTCTTCTGGTGTAGATCTGGGTACCGAGAACCTGTACTTCCAATCCATGC
AGGACCCCACGGTTGCCAAGGGTGCCCTGGCTGGTGAGGACACAGGTGTTGTGACACATGAGCAGTTCAA
GGCTGCGCTCAGGATGGTGGTGGACCAGGGTGACCCCCGGCTGCTGCTGGACAGCTACGTGAAGATTGGC
GAGGGCTCCACCGGCATCGTCTGCTTGGCCCGGGAGAAGCACTCGGGCCGCCAGGTGGCCGTCAAGATGA
TGGACCTCAGGAAGCAGCAGCGCAGGGAGCTGCTCTTCAACGAGGTGGTGATCATGCGGGACTACCAGCA
CTTCAACGTGGTGGAGATGTACAAGAGCTACCTGGTGGGCGAGGAGCTGTGGGTGCTCATGGAGTTCCTG
CAGGGAGGAGCCCTCACAGACATCGTCTCCCAAGTCAGGCTGAATGAGGAGCAGATTGCCACTGTGTGTG
AGGCTGTGCTGCAGGCCCTGGCCTACCTGCATGCTCAGGGTGTCATCCACCGGGACATCAAGAGTGACTC
CATCCTGCTGACCCTCGATGGCAGGGTGAAGCTCTCGGACTTCGGATTCTGTGCTCAGATCAGCAAAGAC
GTCCCTAAGAGGAAGTCCCTGGTGGGAACCCCCTACTGGATGGCTCCTGAAGTGATCTCCAGGTCTTTGT
ATGCCACTGAGGTGGATATCTGGTCTCTGGGCATCATGGTGATTGAGATGGTAGATGGGGAGCCACCGTA
CTTCAGTGACTCCCCAGTGCAAGCCATGAAGAGGCTCCGGGACAGCCCCCCACCCAAGCTGAAAAACTCT
CACAAGGTCTCCCCAGTGCTGCGAGACTTCCTGGAGCGGATGCTGGTGCGGGACCCCCAAGAGAGAGCCA
CAGCCCAGGAGCTCCTAGACCACCCCTTCCTGCTGCAGACAGGGCTACCTGAGTGCCTGGTGCCCCTGAT
CCAGCTCTACCGAAAGCAGACCTCCACCTGACAGTAAAGGTGGATACGGATCCGAA
