>Addgene plasmid #38827 | PAK6 | addgene partial sequence | sequence record 50299 | T7 5'-TAATACGACTCACTATAGGG-3'
GAAATTCCCTCTAAAATAATTTTGTTTACTTTAAGAAGGAGATATACATATGCACCATCATCATCATCAT
TCTTCTGGTGTAGATCTGGGTACCGAGAACCTGTACTTCCAATCCATGCAGGACCCCACGGTTGCCAAGG
GTGCCCTGGCTGGTGAGGACACAGGTGTTGTGACACATGAGCAGTTCAAGGCTGCGCTCAGGATGGTGGT
GGACCAGGGTGACCCCCGGCTGCTGCTGGACAGCTACGTGAAGATTGGCGAGGGCTCCACCGGCATCGTC
TGCTTGGCCCGGGAGAAGCACTCGGGCCGCCAGGTGGCCGTCAAGATGATGGACCTCAGGAAGCAGCAGC
GCAGGGAGCTGCTCTTCAACGAGGTGGTGATCATGCGGGACTACCAGCACTTCAACGTGGTGGAGATGTA
CAAGAGCTACCTGGTGGGCGAGGAGCTGTGGGTGCTCATGGAGTTCCTGCAGGGAGGAGCCCTCACAGAC
ATCGTCTCCCAAGTCAGGCTGAATGAGGAGCAGATTGCCACTGTGTGTGAGGCTGTGCTGCAGGCCCTGG
CCTACCTGCATGCTCAGGGTGTCATCCACCGGGACATCAAGAGTGACTCCATCCTGCTGACCCTCGATGG
CAGGGTGAAGCTCTCGGACTTCGGATTCTGTGCTCAGATCAGCAAAGACGTCCCTAAGAGGAAGTCCCTG
GTGGGAACCCCCTACTGGATGGCTCCTGAAGTGATCTCCAGGTCTTTGTATGCCACTGA
