>Addgene plasmid #38827 | PAK6 | addgene partial sequence | sequence record 50300 | T7_term
TTGTCGACGGAGCTCGAATTCGGATCCGTATCCACCTTTACTGTCAGGTGGAGGTCTGCTTTCGGTAGAG
CTGGATCAGGGGCACCAGGCACTCAGGTAGCCCTGTCTGCAGCAGGAAGGGGTGGTCTAGGAGCTCCTGG
GCTGTGGCTCTCTCTTGGGGGTCCCGCACCAGCATCCGCTCCAGGAAGTCTCGCAGCACTGGGGAGACCT
TGTGAGAGTTTTTCAGCTTGGGTGGGGGGCTGTCCCGGAGCCTCTTCATGGCTTGCACTGGGGAGTCACT
GAAGTACGGTGGCTCCCCATCTACCATCTCAATCACCATGATGCCCAGAGACCAGATATCCACCTCAGTG
GCATACAAAGACCTGGAGATCACTTCAGGAGCCATCCAGTAGGGGGTTCCCACCAGGGACTTCCTCTTAG
GGACGTCTTTGCTGATCTGAGCACAGAATCCGAAGTCCGAGAGCTTCACCCTGCCATCGAGGGTCAGCAG
GATGGAGTCACTCTTGATGTCCCGGTGGATGACACCCTGAGCATGCAGGTAGGCCAGGGCCTGCAGCACA
GCCTCACACACAGTGGCAATCTGCTCCTCATTCAGCCTGACTTGGGAGACGATGTCTGTGAGGGCTCCTC
CCTGCAGGAACTCCATGAGCACCCACAGCTCCTCGCCCACCAGGTAGCTCTTGTACATCTCCACCACGTT
GAAGTGCTGG
